Addgene plasmid #219549: pAAV-CMVd1-NLS-GAL4-iLight-VP16
Purpose: NLS-Gal4(1-65)-iLight-VP16 construc expression in mammalian cells. pAAV vector.
Depositing lab: Vladislav Verkhusha. Depositing organization: Albert Einstein College of Medicine. Publication: iLight2: A near-infrared optogenetic tool for gene transcription with low background activation. Baloban M, Kasatkina LA, Verkhusha VV. Protein Sci. 2024 May;33(5):e4993. doi: 10.1002/pro.4993. PubMed 38647395.
Backbone
  Vector backbone: pAAV-CW3SL-EGFP
  Backbone manufacturer: Addgene #61463
  Backbone size w/o insert (bp): 3514
  Vector type: Mammalian Expression, AAV
Growth in bacteria
  Bacterial resistance: Ampicillin, 100 μg/mL
  Growth temperature: 37°C
  Growth strain: NEB Stable
  Copy number: High Copy
Gene/Insert
  Gene/Insert name: NLS-Gal4(1-65)-iLight-VP16
  Species: Synthetic
  Insert size (bp): 2382
  GenBank ID: MW890755.1 (part of the insert)
  Promoter: CMVd1
  Cloning method: Restriction Enzyme; 5′ cloning site NheI (not destroyed); 3′ cloning site XhoI (not destroyed)
  Sequencing primers: 5′ pBR322ori-F; 3′ WPRE-R
Terms and licenses: Academic/Nonprofit Terms; Industry Terms: Not Available to Industry
Depositor comments: To make pAAV-CMVd1-NLS-GAL4(1-65)-iLight-VP16, an additional NheI restriction site was introduced upstream of the CaMKII promoter in the partiall modified pAAV-CaMKII-GAL4-iLight-VP16 plasmid (Addgene #170274). Subsequently, the CaMKII promoter was replaced with CMVd1 using NheI restriction sites.
How to cite: pAAV-CMVd1-NLS-GAL4-iLight-VP16 was a gift from Vladislav Verkhusha (Addgene plasmid # 219549 ; http://n2t.net/addgene:219549 ; RRID:Addgene_219549)
