[The description below was written by a language model from this plasmid's Addgene catalogue record and pLannotate feature annotations shown in this document.]
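Description:
pAAV-CMVd1-NLS-GAL4-iLight-VP16 is an AAV2-based transfer plasmid for mammalian expression, built on the compact pAAV-CW3SL-EGFP backbone. It is propagated in E. coli as a high-copy plasmid through a ColE1/pUC-type origin with ampicillin selection (β-lactamase under its own promoter). It also carries an f1 phage origin, plus short remnants of the pBR322 bom and rop regions. The recorded growth strain is a recombination-deficient one, a common choice for plasmids containing ITR repeats. The annotation shows a full AAV2 inverted terminal repeat downstream of the cassette, while only short ITR fragments are detected upstream. The ITRs delimit the DNA that would be packaged into recombinant AAV particles.

Between the ITRs, a truncated cytomegalovirus immediate-early promoter drives a synthetic fusion of about 2.4 kb. The record names this promoter CMVd1, whereas the automated annotation matched it to the related CMVd2 deletion variant. The fusion consists of a nuclear localization signal, the GAL4 DNA-binding domain (residues 1–65), the iLight module and the herpes simplex VP16 activation domain. iLight itself is not annotated in the feature table but lies in the interval between the GAL4 and VP16 features, and a tiny "PGK promoter" hit within that interval is probably a spurious match. The transcript ends in a shortened WPRE and a minimal SV40 polyadenylation signal, which save packaging capacity.

According to the depositor, the plasmid was derived from a CaMKII-promoter version by swapping in CMVd1 using NheI sites. The associated publication concerns near-infrared optogenetic control of gene transcription with low background. This suggests use as a light-responsive GAL4-based transactivator, presumably paired with a GAL4-responsive reporter that is not part of this construct.
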