Features (pLannotate 1.2.2; 17 found; start..end, strand, type, name):
    256..305     -  misc_feature   bom (fragment): basis of mobility region from pBR322
    407..442     -  CDS            rop (fragment): Rop protein, which maintains plasmids at low copy number; rop
    537..641     +  promoter       AmpR promoter: bla
    642..1502    +  CDS            AmpR: β-lactamase; bla; confers resistance to ampicillin, carbenicillin, and related antibiotics
   1673..2261    +  rep_origin     ori: high-copy-number ColE1/pMB1/pBR322/pUC origin of replication
   2334..2361    +  repeat_region  AAV2 ITR (fragment): inverted terminal repeat of adeno-associated virus serotype 2 inverted
   2390..2417    +  repeat_region  AAV2 ITR (fragment): inverted terminal repeat of adeno-associated virus serotype 2 inverted
   2567..2618    +  promoter       CMVd2 promoter: truncated human cytomegalovirus (CMV) immediate early promoter that yields moderately reduced expression relative to the full-length promoter
   2686..2880    +  CDS            GAL4 DNA binding domain (fragment): DNA binding domain of the GAL4 transcriptional activator; Saccharomyces cerevisiae GAL4 (truncated)
   3510..3530    -  promoter       PGK promoter (fragment): mouse phosphoglycerate kinase 1 promoter
   4786..5019    +  CDS            VP16 AD: transcriptional activation domain of herpes simplex virus protein VP16 (Triezenberg et al., 1988; Cousens et al., 1989); UL48
   5037..5194    +  misc_feature   WPRE (fragment): woodchuck hepatitis virus posttranscriptional regulatory element
   5200..5284    +  misc_feature   WPRE (fragment): woodchuck hepatitis virus posttranscriptional regulatory element
   5283..5348    -  polyA_signal   SV40 poly(A) signal (fragment): SV40 polyadenylation signal
   5421..5561    +  repeat_region  AAV2 ITR: inverted terminal repeat of adeno-associated virus serotype 2 inverted
   5566..5617    -  misc_feature   bom (fragment): basis of mobility region from pBR322
   5636..255     +  rep_origin     f1 ori (across the origin) (sequence partly withheld): f1 bacteriophage origin of replication; arrow indicates direction of (+) strand synthesis
>Addgene plasmid #219549 | pAAV-CMVd1-NLS-GAL4-iLight-VP16 | addgene full sequence | sequence record 434077 | Addgene NGS Result
[65 nt withheld, positions 1-65]
CCTTTGACGTTGGAGTCCACGTTCTTT
[37 nt withheld, positions 93-129]
ACTCTATCTCGGGCTATTCTTTTGATTTATAAGGGATTTTGCCGATTTCGGTCTATTGGTTAAAAAATGA
GCTGATTTAACAAAAATTTAACGCGAATTTTAACAAAATATTAACGTTTACAATTTTATGGTGCACTCTC
AGTACAATCTGCTCTGATGCCGCATAGTTAAGCCAGCCCCGACACCCGCCAACACCCGCTGACGCGCCCT
GACGGGCTTGTCTGCTCCCGGCATCCGCTTACAGACAAGCTGTGACCGTCTCCGGGAGCTGCATGTGTCA
GAGGTTTTCACCGTCATCACCGAAACGCGCGAGACGAAAGGGCCTCGTGATACGCCTATTTTTATAGGTT
AATGTCATGATAATAATGGTTTCTTAGACGTCAGGTGGCACTTTTCGGGGAAATGTGCGCGGAACCCCTA
TTTGTTTATTTTTCTAAATACATTCAAATATGTATCCGCTCATGAGACAATAACCCTGATAAATGCTTCA
ATAATATTGAAAAAGGAAGAGTATGAGTATTCAACATTTCCGTGTCGCCCTTATTCCCTTTTTTGCGGCA
TTTTGCCTTCCTGTTTTTGCTCACCCAGAAACGCTGGTGAAAGTAAAAGATGCTGAAGATCAGTTGGGTG
CACGAGTGGGTTACATCGAACTGGATCTCAACAGCGGTAAGATCCTTGAGAGTTTTCGCCCCGAAGAACG
TTTTCCAATGATGAGCACTTTTAAAGTTCTGCTATGTGGCGCGGTATTATCCCGTATTGACGCCGGGCAA
GAGCAACTCGGTCGCCGCATACACTATTCTCAGAATGACTTGGTTGAGTACTCACCAGTCACAGAAAAGC
ATCTTACGGATGGCATGACAGTAAGAGAATTATGCAGTGCTGCCATAACCATGAGTGATAACACTGCGGC
CAACTTACTTCTGACAACGATCGGAGGACCGAAGGAGCTAACCGCTTTTTTGCACAACATGGGGGATCAT
GTAACTCGCCTTGATCGTTGGGAACCGGAGCTGAATGAAGCCATACCAAACGACGAGCGTGACACCACGA
TGCCTGTAGCAATGGCAACAACGTTGCGCAAACTATTAACTGGCGAACTACTTACTCTAGCTTCCCGGCA
ACAATTAATAGACTGGATGGAGGCGGATAAAGTTGCAGGACCACTTCTGCGCTCGGCCCTTCCGGCTGGC
TGGTTTATTGCTGATAAATCTGGAGCCGGTGAGCGTGGGTCTCGCGGTATCATTGCAGCACTGGGGCCAG
ATGGTAAGCCCTCCCGTATCGTAGTTATCTACACGACGGGGAGTCAGGCAACTATGGATGAACGAAATAG
ACAGATCGCTGAGATAGGTGCCTCACTGATTAAGCATTGGTAACTGTCAGACCAAGTTTACTCATATATA
CTTTAGATTGATTTAAAACTTCATTTTTAATTTAAAAGGATCTAGGTGAAGATCCTTTTTGATAATCTCA
TGACCAAAATCCCTTAACGTGAGTTTTCGTTCCACTGAGCGTCAGACCCCGTAGAAAAGATCAAAGGATC
TTCTTGAGATCCTTTTTTTCTGCGCGTAATCTGCTGCTTGCAAACAAAAAAACCACCGCTACCAGCGGTG
GTTTGTTTGCCGGATCAAGAGCTACCAACTCTTTTTCCGAAGGTAACTGGCTTCAGCAGAGCGCAGATAC
CAAATACTGTTCTTCTAGTGTAGCCGTAGTTAGGCCACCACTTCAAGAACTCTGTAGCACCGCCTACATA
CCTCGCTCTGCTAATCCTGTTACCAGTGGCTGCTGCCAGTGGCGATAAGTCGTGTCTTACCGGGTTGGAC
TCAAGACGATAGTTACCGGATAAGGCGCAGCGGTCGGGCTGAACGGGGGGTTCGTGCACACAGCCCAGCT
TGGAGCGAACGACCTACACCGAACTGAGATACCTACAGCGTGAGCTATGAGAAAGCGCCACGCTTCCCGA
AGGGAGAAAGGCGGACAGGTATCCGGTAAGCGGCAGGGTCGGAACAGGAGAGCGCACGAGGGAGCTTCCA
GGGGGAAACGCCTGGTATCTTTATAGTCCTGTCGGGTTTCGCCACCTCTGACTTGAGCGTCGATTTTTGT
GATGCTCGTCAGGGGGGCGGAGCCTATGGAAAAACGCCAGCAACGCGGCCTTTTTACGGTTCCTGGCCTT
TTGCTGGCCTTTTGCTCACATGTCCTGCAGGCAGCTGCGCGCTCGCTCGCTCACTGAGGCCGCCCGGGCG
TCGGGCGACCTTTGGTCGCCCGGCCTCAGTGAGCGAGCGAGCGCGCAGAGAGGGAGTGGCCAACTCCATC
ACTAGGGGTTCCTGCGGCCGAAGATGCTGCACACTTGTGGGCTAGCTGAGAATTCCTTTTGCTCACATGT
TCTTTCCTGCCAAAATCAACGGGACTTTCCAAAATGTCGTAACAACTCCGCCCCATTGACGCAAATGGGC
GGTAGGCGTGTACGGTGGGAGGTCTATATAAGCAGAGCTGGTTTAGTGAACCGTCAGATCCGCTAGCATG
GCGCGCAAGAAGAAGAGGAAGTCCGGAGGTGGTGGAAAGCTACTGTCTTCTATCGAACAAGCATGCGATA
TTTGCCGACTTAAAAAGCTCAAGTGCTCCAAAGAAAAACCGAAGTGCGCCAAGTGTCTGAAGAACAACTG
GGAGTGTCGCTACTCTCCCAAAACCAAAAGGTCTCCGCTGACTAGGGCACATCTGACAGAAGTGGAATCA
AGGCTAGAAAGACTGGAACAGACTAGTGCTGGTGGGTCCGCCGGCGGGAGTGCTGGCGGTAGTGCCGGCG
GTGAATTCGCCGCCGACCTGGGCTCTGACGATATCAGCAAGCTGATCGCCGCCTGCGATCAGGAGCCAAT
CCACATCCCCAATGCCATCCAGCCATTTGGCGCCATGCTGATCGTGGAGAAGGACACACAGCAGATCGTG
TACGCCTCTGCCAACAGCGCCGAGTACTTCAGCGTGGCCGACAATACCATCCACGAGCTGTCCGATTTCA
AGCAGGCCAACATCAATTCTCTGCTGCCCGAGCAGCTGATCAGCGGCCTGACATCCGCCATCTCTGAGAA
CGAGCCTATCTGGGTGGAGACCGACAGGCTGAGCTTTCTGGGCTGGCGCCACGAGAACTACTATATCATC
GAGGTGGAGAGATACCACGTGCAGACATCCAATTGGTTCGAGATCCAGTTTCAGCGGGCCTTCCAGAAGC
TGAGAAACTGTAAGACCCACAACGATCTGATCAATACCCTGACACGGCTGATCCAGGAGATCAGCGGCTA
CGACAGAGTGATGATCTATCAGTTCGATCCCGAGTGGAATGGCAGAGTGATCGCCGAGAGCGTGAGACAG
CTGTTTACCTCCATGCTGAACCACCACTTCCCAGCCTCTGACATCCCTGCACAGGCCAGGGCCATGTACA
GCATCAACCCAATCCGCATCATCCCCGATGTGAATGCCGAGCCCCAGCCTCTGCACATGATCCACAAGCC
ACAGAACACAGAGGCCGTGAATCTGTCCTGCGGCGTGCTGAGGGCCGTGTCTCCACTGCACATGCAGTAT
CTGCGCAACTTTGGCGTGTCTGCCAGCACCTCCATCGGCATCTTCAATGAGGACAAGCTGTGGGGCATCG
TGGCCTGTCACCACACAAAGCCTAGGGCCATCGGCCGGAGAATCAGGCACCTGCTGGTGCGCACCGTGGA
GTTTGCAGCAGAGCGCCTGTGGCTGATCCACTCCAGGAATGTGGAGCGGTACATGGTGACAGTGCAGGCA
GCCCGGGAGCAGCTGTCTACCACAGCCGACGATAAGCACAGCTCCCACGAGATCGTGATCGAGCACGCCG
CCGACTGGTGCAAGCTGTTCCGGTGTGATGGCGTGGGCTACCTGAGAGGCGAGGAGCTGACCACATATGG
CGAGACCCCTGATCAGACCACAATCAACAAGCTGGTGGAGTGGCTGGAGGAGAATGGCAAGAAGAGCCTG
TTTTGGCACTCCCACATGCTGAAGGAGGACGCACCTGGACTGCTGCCAGATGGCAGCCGGTTCGCAGGAC
TGCTGGCCATCCCACTGAAGTCTGACGCCGATCTGTTTAGCTACCTGCTGCTGTTCAGGGTGGCACAGAA
CGAGGTGCGCACATGGGCAGGCAAGCCTGAGAAGCTGTCCGTGGAGACCTCTACAGGCACCATGGTGGGC
CCACGGAAGTCTTTTGAGGCCTGGCAGGACGAGGTGAGCGGCAAGTCCCAGCCTTGGAGAACCGCACAGC
TGTATGCAGCCCGGGACATCGCCCGGGACCTGCTGATCGTGGCCGATAGCATGCAGCTGAACCTGCTGAA
TGACCAGCTGGCCGATGCCAACGAGAATCTGGAGAAGCTGGCCTCCTTCGACGATCTGACCTCTGGCGGC
GGTACCAGCGGGGGTGGTGGATCAGGTGGAGGAGGTTCTGGAGGTGGTGGATCAGGAGGAGGTGGTTCTG
GAGGTGGTGGATCAGGAGGAAGATCTGCGTACAGCCGCGCGCGTACGAAAAACAATTACGGGTCTACCAT
CGAGGGCCTGCTCGATCTCCCGGACGACGACGCCCCCGAAGAGGCGGGGCTGGCGGCTCCGCGCCTGTCC
TTTCTCCCCGCGGGACACACGCGCAGACTGTCGACGGCCCCCCCGACCGATGTCAGCCTGGGGGACGAGC
TCCACTTAGACGGCGAGGACGTGGCGATGGCGCATGCCGACGCGCTAGACGATTTCGATCTGGACATGTT
GGGGGACGGGGATTCCCCTGGTCCGGGATTTACCCCCCACGACTCCGCCCCCTACGGCGCTCTGGATATG
GCCGACTTCGAGTTTGAGCAGATGTTTACCGATGCCCTTGGAATTGACGAGTACGGTGGGTAATCTAGGC
TCGAGATAATCAACCTCTGGATTACAAAATTTGTGAAAGATTGACTGGTATTCTTAACTATGTTGCTCCT
TTTACGCTATGTGGATACGCTGCTTTAATGCCTTTGTATCATGCTATTGCTTCCCGTATGGCTTTCATTT
TCTCCTCCTTGTATAAATCCTGGTTAGTTCTTGCCACGGCGGAACTCATCGCCGCCTGCCTTGCCCGCTG
CTGGACAGGGGCTCGGCTGTTGGGCACTGACAATTCCGTGGTGTTTATTTGTGAAATTTGTGATGCTATT
GCTTTATTTGTAACCATTATAAGCTGCAATAAACAAGTTAACAACAACAATTGCATTCATTTTATGTTTC
AGGTTCAGGGGGAGATGTGGGAGGTTTTTTAAAGCGGCCGCAGGAACCCCTAGTGATGGAGTTGGCCACT
CCCTCTCTGCGCGCTCGCTCGCTCACTGAGGCCGGGCGACCAAAGGTCGCCCGACGCCCGGGCTTTGCCC
GGGCGGCCTCAGTGAGCGAGCGAGCGCGCAGCTGCCTGCAGGGGCGCCTGATGCGGTATTTTCTCCTTAC
GCATCTGTGCGGTATTTCACACCGCATA
[95 nt withheld, positions 5618-5712]
T
[46 nt withheld, positions 5714-5759]
C
[76 nt withheld, positions 5761-5836]
